Addgene plasmid #20733: pCAGGS-flpE-puro
Purpose: Mammalian expression of FLPe recombinase from the highly-expressed CAGGS promoter; puro selectable marker
Depositing lab: Rudolf Jaenisch. Depositing organization: Whitehead Institute for Biomedical Research. Publication: Efficient method to generate single-copy transgenic mice by site-specific integration in embryonic stem cells. Beard C, Hochedlinger K, Plath K, Wutz A, Jaenisch R. Genesis. 2006 Jan . 44(1):23-8. 10.1002/gene.20180 PubMed 16400644.
Backbone
  Vector backbone: pBS
  Backbone size w/o insert (bp): 3176
  Vector type: Mammalian Expression ; FLP/FRT
  Selectable markers: Puromycin
Growth in bacteria
  Bacterial resistance: Ampicillin, 100 μg/mL
  Growth temperature: 37°C
  Growth strain: DH5alpha
  Copy number: High Copy
Gene/Insert
  Gene/Insert name: FLPe recombinase
  Species: S. cerevisiae (budding yeast)
  Insert size (bp): 1416
  Promoter: CAGGS
  Cloning method: Restriction Enzyme; 5′ cloning site EcoRV (not destroyed); 3′ cloning site SphI (not destroyed)
  Sequencing primers: 5′ TTCGGCTTCTGGCGTGTGAC; 3′ M13R
Terms and licenses: Academic/Nonprofit Terms; Industry Terms: Not Available to Industry
Depositor comments: Please note that this plasmid runs as a multimer. Plasmid multimerization often does not impact plasmid function, but may reduce transformation efficiencies. If you need the monomeric version, you might consider linearizing, gel extracting, re-ligating, and transforming the plasmid.
How to cite: pCAGGS-flpE-puro was a gift from Rudolf Jaenisch (Addgene plasmid # 20733 ; http://n2t.net/addgene:20733 ; RRID:Addgene_20733)
