[The description below was written by a language model from this plasmid's Addgene catalogue record, the feature table of its GenBank file and pLannotate feature annotations shown in this document.]
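Description:
pCAGGS-flpE-puro is a 7.7 kb mammalian expression plasmid, catalogued on a pBS (pBluescript-type) backbone, that delivers the FLPe site-specific recombinase together with a puromycin selection marker. In E. coli it is maintained through a high-copy ColE1/pUC origin and selected with ampicillin via the bla gene. Remnants of the lac promoter/operator region flank the cloning site. The depositor notes that the plasmid tends to run as a multimer, which usually does not affect function but may lower transformation efficiency.

The payload is a single bicistronic transcription unit. The CAGGS promoter, annotated here as the CMV immediate-early enhancer followed by a chimeric chicken β-actin/rabbit β-globin intron, gives strong, broadly active expression. Behind a Kozak consensus lies the FLPe coding sequence, a thermostable variant of Saccharomyces cerevisiae FLP fused to the SV40 nuclear localization signal, which catalyses recombination between FRT sites. An EMCV IRES then allows cap-independent translation of puromycin N-acetyltransferase from the same mRNA, so puromycin-resistant cells should also be expressing the recombinase. The transcript ends at a bGH polyadenylation signal. The backbone also carries an SV40 early promoter/origin segment and two SV40 poly(A) signals. No coding sequence is annotated downstream of the SV40 promoter, but the origin could support episomal replication in cells expressing large T antigen.

The plasmid is used to supply FLPe in cultured mammalian cells for FRT-mediated excision or integration. The associated publication concerns site-specific, single-copy transgene integration in embryonic stem cells to generate transgenic mice.
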