LOCUS       Exported 7728 bp ds-DNA circular SYN 17-JAN-2023
DEFINITION  synthetic circular DNA
ACCESSION   .
VERSION     .
KEYWORDS    pCAGGS-flpE-puro
SOURCE      synthetic DNA construct
  ORGANISM  synthetic DNA construct
REFERENCE   1 (bases 1 to 7728)
  AUTHORS   Beard C, Hochedlinger K, Plath K, Wutz A, Jaenisch R
  TITLE     Efficient method to generate single-copy transgenic mice by
            site-specific integration in embryonic stem cells.
  JOURNAL   Genesis. 2006 Jan . 44(1):23-8.
  PUBMED    16400644
REFERENCE   2 (bases 1 to 7728)
  AUTHORS   .
  TITLE     Direct Submission
  JOURNAL   Exported Jan 17, 2023 from SnapGene Server 1.1.58
            http://www.snapgene.com
FEATURES             Location/Qualifiers
     source          1..7728
                     /organism="synthetic DNA construct"
                     /mol_type="other DNA"
     polyA_signal    514..648
                     /label=SV40 poly(A) signal
                     /note="SV40 polyadenylation signal"
     enhancer        662..1041
                     /label=CMV enhancer
                     /note="human cytomegalovirus immediate early enhancer"
     intron          1319..2335
                     /label=chimeric intron
                     /note="chimera between introns from chicken beta-actin and
                     rabbit beta-globin"
     primer_bind     2259..2281
                     /label=pCAGGS-5
                     /note="Chimeric intron in CAG promoter, forward primer"
     primer_bind     2343..2362
                     /label=pCAG-F
                     /note="Rabbit beta-globin intron, for pCAG plasmids,
                     forward primer"
     regulatory      2396..2405
                     /regulatory_class="other"
                     /note="vertebrate consensus sequence for strong initiation
                     of translation (Kozak, 1987)"
     CDS             2402..3700
                     /codon_start=1
                     /product="nuclear-targeted site-specific recombinase"
                     /label=FLPe
                     /note="FLPe is a fusion between the SV40 nuclear
                     localization signal and a thermostable version of the
                     Saccharomyces cerevisiae site-specific recombinase FLP.
                     Recombination occurs at FRT sequences."
                     /translation="MAPKKKRKVMSQFDILCKTPPKVLVRQFVERFERPSGEKIASCAA
                     ELTYLCWMITHNGTAIKRATFMSYNTIISNSLSFDIVNKSLQFKYKTQKATILEASLKK
                     LIPAWEFTIIPYNGQKHQSDITDIVSSLQLQFESSEEADKGNSHSKKMLKALLSEGESI
                     WEITEKILNSFEYTSRFTKTKTLYQFLFLATFINCGRFSDIKNVDPKSFKLVQNKYLGV
                     IIQCLVTETKTSVSRHIYFFSARGRIDPLVYLDEFLRNSEPVLKRVNRTGNSSSNKQEY
                     QLLKDNLVRSYNKALKKNAPYPIFAIKNGPKSHIGRHLMTSFLSMKGLTELTNVVGNWS
                     DKRASAVARTTYTHQITAIPDHYFALVSRYYAYDPISKEMIALKDETNPIEEWQHIEQL
                     KGSAEGSIRYPAWNGIISQEVLDYLSSYINRRI"
     misc_feature    3739..4325
                     /label=IRES2
                     /note="internal ribosome entry site (IRES) of the
                     encephalomyocarditis virus (EMCV)"
     primer_bind     complement(3906..3923)
                     /label=IRES reverse
                     /note="IRES internal ribosome entry site, reverse primer.
                     Also called pCDH-rev"
     primer_bind     4133..4152
                     /label=IRES-F
                     /note="IRES internal ribosome entry site, forward primer"
     CDS             4326..4925
                     /codon_start=1
                     /gene="pac from Streptomyces alboniger"
                     /product="puromycin N-acetyltransferase"
                     /label=PuroR
                     /note="confers resistance to puromycin"
                     /translation="MTEYKPTVRLATRDDVPRAVRTLAAAFADYPATRHTVDPDRHIER
                     VTELQELFLTRVGLDIGKVWVADDGAAVAVWTTPESVEAGAVFAEIGPRMAELSGSRLA
                     AQQQMEGLLAPHRPKEPAWFLATVGVSPDHQGKGLGSAVVLPGVEAAERAGVPAFLETS
                     APRNLPFYERLGFTVTADVEVPEGPRTWCMTRKPGA"
     primer_bind     complement(4326..4345)
                     /label=Puro-R
                     /note="Puromycin resistance gene, reverse primer. Also
                     called puro-variant-R"
     primer_bind     4822..4842
                     /label=Puro-F
                     /note="Puromycin resistance gene, forward primer"
     primer_bind     complement(5006..5023)
                     /label=BGH-rev
                     /note="Bovine growth hormone terminator, reverse primer.
                     Also called BGH reverse"
     polyA_signal    5012..5236
                     /label=bGH poly(A) signal
                     /note="bovine growth hormone polyadenylation signal"
     primer_bind     complement(5283..5299)
                     /label=M13 rev
                     /note="common sequencing primer, one of multiple similar
                     variants"
     primer_bind     complement(5283..5299)
                     /label=M13 Reverse
                     /note="In lacZ gene. Also called M13-rev"
     primer_bind     complement(5296..5318)
                     /label=M13/pUC Reverse
                     /note="In lacZ gene"
     protein_bind    5307..5323
                     /label=lac operator
                     /bound_moiety="lac repressor encoded by lacI"
                     /note="The lac repressor binds to the lac operator to
                     inhibit transcription in E. coli. This inhibition can be
                     relieved by adding lactose or
                     isopropyl-beta-D-thiogalactopyranoside (IPTG)."
     promoter        complement(5331..5361)
                     /label=lac promoter
                     /note="promoter for the E. coli lac operon"
     protein_bind    5376..5397
                     /label=CAP binding site
                     /bound_moiety="E. coli catabolite activator protein"
                     /note="CAP binding activates transcription in the presence
                     of cAMP."
     promoter        5456..5651
                     /label=SV40 promoter
                     /note="SV40 early promoter"
     rep_origin      5502..5637
                     /label=SV40 ori
                     /note="SV40 origin of replication"
     primer_bind     5564..5583
                     /label=SV40pro-F
                     /note="SV40 promoter/origin, forward primer"
     polyA_signal    5657..5791
                     /label=SV40 poly(A) signal
                     /note="SV40 polyadenylation signal"
     primer_bind     complement(5859..5876)
                     /label=L4440
                     /note="L4440 vector, forward primer"
     rep_origin      complement(6030..6618)
                     /direction=LEFT
                     /label=ori
                     /note="high-copy-number ColE1/pMB1/pBR322/pUC origin of
                     replication"
     primer_bind     complement(6110..6129)
                     /label=pBR322ori-F
                     /note="pBR322 origin, forward primer"
     CDS             complement(6789..7649)
                     /codon_start=1
                     /gene="bla"
                     /product="beta-lactamase"
                     /label=AmpR
                     /note="confers resistance to ampicillin, carbenicillin, and
                     related antibiotics"
                     /translation="MSIQHFRVALIPFFAAFCLPVFAHPETLVKVKDAEDQLGARVGYI
                     ELDLNSGKILESFRPEERFPMMSTFKVLLCGAVLSRIDAGQEQLGRRIHYSQNDLVEYS
                     PVTEKHLTDGMTVRELCSAAITMSDNTAANLLLTTIGGPKELTAFLHNMGDHVTRLDRW
                     EPELNEAIPNDERDTTMPVAMATTLRKLLTGELLTLASRQQLIDWMEADKVAGPLLRSA
                     LPAGWFIADKSGAGERGSRGIIAALGPDGKPSRIVVIYTTGSQATMDERNRQIAEIGAS
                     LIKHW"
     primer_bind     7412..7431
                     /label=Amp-R
                     /note="Ampicillin resistance gene, reverse primer"
ORIGIN
        1 tattcagcta tattcacata gtggtgaggc tgaaatgagg cgggaagagg cggttggggc
       61 ttaattatat caatttgggt ggccccacag cgcctccaag gcgccagtcc tgttttgaca
      121 agttgcctct ggaagcctct cttctttttc tccagagtaa gcggaggcca ggggcccccg
      181 gcctctgctt aatactaaaa aaaacagctg ttgtcatagt aatgattggg tggaaacatt
      241 ccaggcctgg gtggagaggc tttttgcttc ctcttgcaaa accacactga cattccaggc
      301 ctgggtggag aggctttttg cttcctcttg caaaaccaca ctgccctctg gagggcagtt
      361 gcctagcaac taattaaaag aggatgtcgc acggccagct gcggtcagtt agtcacttcc
      421 tgcttaactg acttgacatt ttctatttta agagtcggga ggaaaattac tgtgttggag
      481 gccctccgcc atcttctgaa gctgaatcga attaacttgt ttattgcagc ttataatggt
      541 tacaaataaa gcaatagcat cacaaatttc acaaataaag catttttttc actgcattct
      601 agttgtggtt tgtccaaact catcaatgta tcttatcatg tctggatctg atatcatcgt
      661 cgacattgat tattgactag ttattaatag taatcaatta cggggtcatt agttcatagc
      721 ccatatatgg agttccgcgt tacataactt acggtaaatg gcccgcctgg ctgaccgccc
      781 aacgaccccc gcccattgac gtcaataatg acgtatgttc ccatagtaac gccaataggg
      841 actttccatt gacgtcaatg ggtggagtat ttacggtaaa ctgcccactt ggcagtacat
      901 caagtgtatc atatgccaag tacgccccct attgacgtca atgacggtaa atggcccgcc
      961 tggcattatg cccagtacat gaccttatgg gactttccta cttggcagta catctacgta
     1021 ttagtcatcg ctattaccat ggtcgaggtg agccccacgt tctgcttcac tctccccatc
     1081 tcccccccct ccccaccccc aattttgtat ttatttattt tttaattatt ttgtgcagcg
     1141 atgggggcgg gggggggggg ggcgcgcgcc aggggggggg gggggggggg gggggggggg
     1201 gggggggggg gggggggggg cggcggcagc caatcagagc ggcgcgctcc gaaagtttcc
     1261 ttttatggcg aggcggcggc ggcggcggcc ctataaaaag cgaagcgcgc ggcgggcggg
     1321 agtcgctgcg cgctgccttc gccccgtgcc ccgctccgcc gccgcctcgc gccgcccgcc
     1381 ccggctctga ctgaccgcgt tactcccaca ggtgagcggg cgggacggcc cttctcctcc
     1441 gggctgtaat tagcgcttgg tttaatgacg gcttgtttct tttctgtggc tgcgtgaaag
     1501 ccttgagggg ctccgggagg gccctttgtg cggggggagc ggctcggggg gtgcgtgcgt
     1561 gtgtgtgtgc gtggggagcg ccgcgtgcgg ctccgcgctg cccggcggct gtgagcgctg
     1621 cgggcgcggc gcggggcttt gtgcgctccg cagtgtgcgc gaggggagcg cggccggggg
     1681 cggtgccccg cggtgcgggg ggggctgcga ggggaacaaa ggctgcgtgc ggggtgtgtg
     1741 cgtggggggg tgagcagggg gtgtgggcgc gtcggtcggg ctgcaacccc ccctgcaccc
     1801 ccctccccga gttgctgagc acggcccggc ttcgggtgcg gggctccgta cggggcgtgg
     1861 cgcggggctc gccgtgccgg gcggggggtg gcggcaggtg ggggtgccgg gcggggcggg
     1921 gccgcctcgg gccggggggg gctcgggggg ggggcgcggc ggcccccgga gcgccggcgg
     1981 ctgtcgaggc gcggcgagcc gcagccattg ccttttatgg taatcgtgcg agagggcgca
     2041 gggacttcct ttgtcccaaa tctgtgcgga gccgaaatct gggaggcgcc gccgcacccc
     2101 ctctagcggg cgcggggcga agcggtgcgg cgccggcagg aaggaaatgg gcggggaggg
     2161 ccttcgtgcg tcgccgcgcc gccgtcccct tctccctctc cagcctcggg gctgtccgcg
     2221 gggggacggc tgccttcggg ggggacgggg cagggcgggg ttcggcttct ggcgtgtgac
     2281 cggcggctct agagcctctg ctaaccatgt tcatgccttc ttctttttcc tacagctcct
     2341 gggcaacgtg ctggttattg tgctgtctca tcattttggc aaagaattac ccgccgccac
     2401 catggctccc aagaagaaga ggaaggtgat gagtcaattt gatatattat gtaaaacacc
     2461 acctaaggtc ctggttcgtc agtttgtgga aaggtttgaa agaccttcag gggaaaaaat
     2521 agcatcatgt gctgctgaac taacctattt atgttggatg attactcata acggaacagc
     2581 aatcaagaga gccacattca tgagctataa tactatcata agcaattcgc tgagtttcga
     2641 tattgtcaac aaatcactcc agtttaaata caagacgcaa aaagcaacaa ttctggaagc
     2701 ctcattaaag aaattaattc ctgcttggga atttacaatt attccttaca atggacaaaa
     2761 acatcaatct gatatcactg atattgtaag tagtttgcaa ttacagttcg aatcatcgga
     2821 agaagcagat aagggaaata gccacagtaa aaaaatgctt aaagcacttc taagtgaggg
     2881 tgaaagcatc tgggagatca ctgagaaaat actaaattcg tttgagtata cctcgagatt
     2941 tacaaaaaca aaaactttat accaattcct cttcctagct actttcatca attgtggaag
     3001 attcagcgat attaagaacg ttgatccgaa atcatttaaa ttagtccaaa ataagtatct
     3061 gggagtaata atccagtgtt tagtgacaga gacaaagaca agcgttagta ggcacatata
     3121 cttctttagc gcaaggggta ggatcgatcc acttgtatat ttggatgaat ttttgaggaa
     3181 ttctgaacca gtcctaaaac gagtaaatag gaccggcaat tcttcaagca acaaacagga
     3241 ataccaatta ttaaaagata acttagtcag atcgtacaac aaggctttga agaaaaatgc
     3301 gccttatcca atctttgcta taaagaatgg cccaaaatct cacattggaa gacatttgat
     3361 gacctcattt ctgtcaatga agggcctaac ggagttgact aatgttgtgg gaaattggag
     3421 cgataagcgt gcttctgccg tggccaggac aacgtatact catcagataa cagcaatacc
     3481 tgatcactac ttcgcactag tttctcggta ctatgcatat gatccaatat caaaggaaat
     3541 gatagcattg aaggatgaga ctaatccaat tgaggagtgg cagcatatag aacagctaaa
     3601 gggtagtgct gaaggaagca tacgataccc cgcatggaat gggataatat cacaggaggt
     3661 actagactac ctttcatcct acataaatag acgcatataa tgatctagag tcgagttaat
     3721 taagaattcc gccccccccc cctctccctc ccccccccct aacgttactg gccgaagccg
     3781 cttggaataa ggccggtgtg cgtttgtcta tatgttattt tccaccatat tgccgtcttt
     3841 tggcaatgtg agggcccgga aacctggccc tgtcttcttg acgagcattc ctaggggtct
     3901 ttcccctctc gccaaaggaa tgcaaggtct gttgaatgtc gtgaaggaag cagttcctct
     3961 ggaagcttct tgaagacaaa caacgtctgt agcgaccctt tgcaggcagc ggaacccccc
     4021 acctggcgac aggtgcctct gcggccaaaa gccacgtgta taagatacac ctgcaaaggc
     4081 ggcacaaccc cagtgccacg ttgtgagttg gatagttgtg gaaagagtca aatggctctc
     4141 ctcaagcgta ttcaacaagg ggctgaagga tgcccagaag gtaccccatt gtatgggatc
     4201 tgatctgggg cctcggtgca catgctttac atgtgtttag tcgaggttaa aaaaacgtct
     4261 aggccccccg aaccacgggg acgtggtttt cctttgaaaa acacgatgat aatatggcca
     4321 caaccatgac cgagtacaag cccacggtgc gcctcgccac ccgcgacgac gtccccaggg
     4381 ccgtacgcac cctcgccgcc gcgttcgccg actaccccgc cacgcgccac accgtcgatc
     4441 cggaccgcca catcgagcgg gtcaccgagc tgcaagaact cttcctcacg cgcgtcgggc
     4501 tcgacatcgg caaggtgtgg gtcgcggacg acggcgccgc ggtggcggtc tggaccacgc
     4561 cggagagcgt cgaagcgggg gcggtgttcg ccgagatcgg cccgcgcatg gccgagttga
     4621 gcggttcccg gctggccgcg cagcaacaga tggaaggcct cctggcgccg caccggccca
     4681 aggagcccgc gtggttcctg gccaccgtcg gcgtctcgcc cgaccaccag ggcaagggtc
     4741 tgggcagcgc cgtcgtgctc cccggagtgg aggcggccga gcgcgccggg gtgcccgcct
     4801 tcctggagac ctccgcgccc cgcaacctcc ccttctacga gcggctcggc ttcaccgtca
     4861 ccgccgacgt cgaggtgccc gaaggaccgc gcacctggtg catgacccgc aagcccggtg
     4921 cctgacgccc gccccacgac ccgcagcgcc cgaccgaaag gagcgcacga ccccatgcat
     4981 cgatgatcta gagctcgctg atcagcctcg actgtgcctt ctagttgcca gccatctgtt
     5041 gtttgcccct cccccgtgcc ttccttgacc ctggaaggtg ccactcccac tgtcctttcc
     5101 taataaaatg aggaaattgc atcgcattgt ctgagtaggt gtcattctat tctggggggt
     5161 ggggtggggc aggacagcaa gggggaggat tgggaagaca atagcaggca tgctggggat
     5221 gcggtgggct ctatggcttc tgaggcggaa agaacctgca gcccaagctt ggcgtaatca
     5281 tggtcatagc tgtttcctgt gtgaaattgt tatccgctca caattccaca caacatacga
     5341 gccggaagca taaagtgtaa agcctggggt gcctaatgag tgagctaact cacattaatt
     5401 gcgttgcgct cactgcccgc tttccagtcg ggaaacctgt cgtgccagcg gatccgcatc
     5461 tcaattagtc agcaaccata gtcccgcccc taactccgcc catcccgccc ctaactccgc
     5521 ccagttccgc ccattctccg ccccatggct gactaatttt ttttatttat gcagaggccg
     5581 aggccgcctc ggcctctgag ctattccaga agtagtgagg aggctttttt ggaggcctag
     5641 gcttttgcaa aaagctaact tgtttattgc agcttataat ggttacaaat aaagcaatag
     5701 catcacaaat ttcacaaata aagcattttt ttcactgcat tctagttgtg gtttgtccaa
     5761 actcatcaat gtatcttatc atgtctggat ccgctgcatt aatgaatcgg ccaacgcgcg
     5821 gggagaggcg gtttgcgtat tgggcgctct tccgcttcct cgctcactga ctcgctgcgc
     5881 tcggtcgttc ggctgcggcg agcggtatca gctcactcaa aggcggtaat acggttatcc
     5941 acagaatcag gggataacgc aggaaagaac atgtgagcaa aaggccagca aaaggccagg
     6001 aaccgtaaaa aggccgcgtt gctggcgttt ttccataggc tccgcccccc tgacgagcat
     6061 cacaaaaatc gacgctcaag tcagaggtgg cgaaacccga caggactata aagataccag
     6121 gcgtttcccc ctggaagctc cctcgtgcgc tctcctgttc cgaccctgcc gcttaccgga
     6181 tacctgtccg cctttctccc ttcgggaagc gtggcgcttt ctcatagctc acgctgtagg
     6241 tatctcagtt cggtgtaggt cgttcgctcc aagctgggct gtgtgcacga accccccgtt
     6301 cagcccgacc gctgcgcctt atccggtaac tatcgtcttg agtccaaccc ggtaagacac
     6361 gacttatcgc cactggcagc agccactggt aacaggatta gcagagcgag gtatgtaggc
     6421 ggtgctacag agttcttgaa gtggtggcct aactacggct acactagaag aacagtattt
     6481 ggtatctgcg ctctgctgaa gccagttacc ttcggaaaaa gagttggtag ctcttgatcc
     6541 ggcaaacaaa ccaccgctgg tagcggtggt ttttttgttt gcaagcagca gattacgcgc
     6601 agaaaaaaag gatctcaaga agatcctttg atcttttcta cggggtctga cgctcagtgg
     6661 aacgaaaact cacgttaagg gattttggtc atgagattat caaaaaggat cttcacctag
     6721 atccttttaa attaaaaatg aagttttaaa tcaatctaaa gtatatatga gtaaacttgg
     6781 tctgacagtt accaatgctt aatcagtgag gcacctatct cagcgatctg tctatttcgt
     6841 tcatccatag ttgcctgact ccccgtcgtg tagataacta cgatacggga gggcttacca
     6901 tctggcccca gtgctgcaat gataccgcga gacccacgct caccggctcc agatttatca
     6961 gcaataaacc agccagccgg aagggccgag cgcagaagtg gtcctgcaac tttatccgcc
     7021 tccatccagt ctattaattg ttgccgggaa gctagagtaa gtagttcgcc agttaatagt
     7081 ttgcgcaacg ttgttgccat tgctacaggc atcgtggtgt cacgctcgtc gtttggtatg
     7141 gcttcattca gctccggttc ccaacgatca aggcgagtta catgatcccc catgttgtgc
     7201 aaaaaagcgg ttagctcctt cggtcctccg atcgttgtca gaagtaagtt ggccgcagtg
     7261 ttatcactca tggttatggc agcactgcat aattctctta ctgtcatgcc atccgtaaga
     7321 tgcttttctg tgactggtga gtactcaacc aagtcattct gagaatagtg tatgcggcga
     7381 ccgagttgct cttgcccggc gtcaatacgg gataataccg cgccacatag cagaacttta
     7441 aaagtgctca tcattggaaa acgttcttcg gggcgaaaac tctcaaggat cttaccgctg
     7501 ttgagatcca gttcgatgta acccactcgt gcacccaact gatcttcagc atcttttact
     7561 ttcaccagcg tttctgggtg agcaaaaaca ggaaggcaaa atgccgcaaa aaagggaata
     7621 agggcgacac ggaaatgttg aatactcata ctcttccttt ttcaatgacc gctttggaaa
     7681 aacaaagact gtatttcctg gaaattaatg tttattcaat aaactgtg
//
