Features (pLannotate 1.2.2; 19 found; start..end, strand, type, name):
    514..648     +  polyA_signal   SV40 poly(A) signal: SV40 polyadenylation signal
    662..1041    +  enhancer       CMV enhancer: human cytomegalovirus immediate early enhancer
   1319..2335    +  intron         chimeric intron: chimera between introns from chicken β-actin and rabbit β-globin
   2402..3700    +  CDS            FLPe: nuclear-targeted site-specific recombinase FLPe is a fusion between the SV40 nuclear localization signal and a thermostable version of the Saccharomyces cerevisiae site-specific recombinase FLP. Recombination occurs at FRT sequences.
   3850..4312    +  misc_feature   IRES: internal ribosome entry site (IRES) of the encephalomyocarditis virus (EMCV)
   4326..4925    +  CDS            PuroR: puromycin N-acetyltransferase; pac from Streptomyces alboniger; confers resistance to puromycin
   5012..5236    +  polyA_signal   bGH poly(A) signal: bovine growth hormone polyadenylation signal
   5240..5256    +  promoter       SV40 promoter (fragment): SV40 enhancer and early promoter
   5307..5323    -  protein_bind   lac operator: The lac repressor binds to the lac operator to inhibit transcription in E. coli. This inhibition can be relieved by adding lactose or isopropyl-β-D-thiogalactopyranoside (IPTG). lac repressor encoded by lacI
   5331..5361    -  promoter       lac promoter: promoter for the E. coli lac operon
   5376..5397    -  protein_bind   CAP binding site: CAP binding activates transcription in the presence of cAMP. E. coli catabolite activator protein
   5410..5449    -  CDS            lacI (fragment): lac repressor; lacI; The lac repressor binds to the lac operator to inhibit transcription in E. coli. This inhibition can be relieved by adding lactose or isopropyl-β-D-thiogalactopyranoside (IPTG).
   5456..5478    +  promoter       SV40 promoter (fragment): SV40 enhancer and early promoter
   5502..5637    +  rep_origin     SV40 ori: SV40 origin of replication
   5657..5791    +  polyA_signal   SV40 poly(A) signal: SV40 polyadenylation signal
   5793..5847    -  CDS            lacI (fragment): lac repressor; lacI; The lac repressor binds to the lac operator to inhibit transcription in E. coli. This inhibition can be relieved by adding lactose or isopropyl-β-D-thiogalactopyranoside (IPTG).
   6030..6618    -  rep_origin     ori: high-copy-number ColE1/pMB1/pBR322/pUC origin of replication
   6789..7649    -  CDS            AmpR: β-lactamase; bla; confers resistance to ampicillin, carbenicillin, and related antibiotics
   7650..7666    -  promoter       AmpR promoter (fragment): bla
>Addgene plasmid #20733 | pCAGGS-flpE-puro | addgene full sequence | sequence record 382236 | Addgene NGS Result
TATTCAGCTATATTCACATAGTGGTGAGGCTGAAATGAGGCGGGAAGAGGCGGTTGGGGCTTAATTATAT
CAATTTGGGTGGCCCCACAGCGCCTCCAAGGCGCCAGTCCTGTTTTGACAAGTTGCCTCTGGAAGCCTCT
CTTCTTTTTCTCCAGAGTAAGCGGAGGCCAGGGGCCCCCGGCCTCTGCTTAATACTAAAAAAAACAGCTG
TTGTCATAGTAATGATTGGGTGGAAACATTCCAGGCCTGGGTGGAGAGGCTTTTTGCTTCCTCTTGCAAA
ACCACACTGACATTCCAGGCCTGGGTGGAGAGGCTTTTTGCTTCCTCTTGCAAAACCACACTGCCCTCTG
GAGGGCAGTTGCCTAGCAACTAATTAAAAGAGGATGTCGCACGGCCAGCTGCGGTCAGTTAGTCACTTCC
TGCTTAACTGACTTGACATTTTCTATTTTAAGAGTCGGGAGGAAAATTACTGTGTTGGAGGCCCTCCGCC
ATCTTCTGAAGCTGAATCGAATTAACTTGTTTATTGCAGCTTATAATGGTTACAAATAAAGCAATAGCAT
CACAAATTTCACAAATAAAGCATTTTTTTCACTGCATTCTAGTTGTGGTTTGTCCAAACTCATCAATGTA
TCTTATCATGTCTGGATCTGATATCATCGTCGACATTGATTATTGACTAGTTATTAATAGTAATCAATTA
CGGGGTCATTAGTTCATAGCCCATATATGGAGTTCCGCGTTACATAACTTACGGTAAATGGCCCGCCTGG
CTGACCGCCCAACGACCCCCGCCCATTGACGTCAATAATGACGTATGTTCCCATAGTAACGCCAATAGGG
ACTTTCCATTGACGTCAATGGGTGGAGTATTTACGGTAAACTGCCCACTTGGCAGTACATCAAGTGTATC
ATATGCCAAGTACGCCCCCTATTGACGTCAATGACGGTAAATGGCCCGCCTGGCATTATGCCCAGTACAT
GACCTTATGGGACTTTCCTACTTGGCAGTACATCTACGTATTAGTCATCGCTATTACCATGGTCGAGGTG
AGCCCCACGTTCTGCTTCACTCTCCCCATCTCCCCCCCCTCCCCACCCCCAATTTTGTATTTATTTATTT
TTTAATTATTTTGTGCAGCGATGGGGGCGGGGGGGGGGGGGGGGCGCGCCRGGGGGGGGGGGGGGGGGGG
GGGGGGGGGGGGGGGSGRGGSGGRGRGGKGSGGCGGCAGCCAATCAGAGCGGCGCGCTCCGAAAGTTTCC
TTTTATGGCGAGGCGGCGGCGGCGGCGGCCCTATAAAAAGCGAAGCGCGCGGCGGGCGGGAGTCGCTGCG
CGCTGCCTTCGCCCCGTGCCCCGCTCCGCCGCCGCCTCGCGCCGCCCGCCCCGGCTCTGACTGACCGCGT
TACTCCCACAGGTGAGCGGGCGGGACGGCCCTTCTCCTCCGGGCTGTAATTAGCGCTTGGTTTAATGACG
GCTTGTTTCTTTTCTGTGGCTGCGTGAAAGCCTTGAGGGGCTCCGGGAGGGCCCTTTGTGCGGGGGGAGC
GGCTCGGGGGGTGCGTGCGTGTGTGTGTGCGTGGGGAGCGCCGCGTGCGGCTCCGCGCTGCCCGGCGGCT
GTGAGCGCTGCGGGCGCGGCGCGGGGCTTTGTGCGCTCCGCAGTGTGCGCGAGGGGAGCGCGGCCGGGGG
CGGTGCCCCGCGGTGCGGGGGGGGCTGCGAGGGGAACAAAGGCTGCGTGCGGGGTGTGTGCGTGGGGGGG
TGAGCAGGGGGTGTGGGCGCGTCGGTCGGGCTGCAACCCCCCCTGCACCCCCCTCCCCGAGTTGCTGAGC
ACGGCCCGGCTTCGGGTGCGGGGCTCCGTACGGGGCGTGGCGCGGGGCTCGCCGTGCCGGGCGGGGGGTG
GCGGCAGGTGGGGGTGCCGGGCGGGGCGGGGCCGCCKCGGGCCGGGGGGGGCTCGGGGGRGGGGCGCGGC
GGCCCCCGGAGCGCCGGCGGCTGTCGAGGCGCGGCGAGCCGCAGCCATTGCCTTTTATGGTAATCGTGCG
AGAGGGCGCAGGGACTTCCTTTGTCCCAAATCTGTGCGGAGCCGAAATCTGGGAGGCGCCGCCGCACCCC
CTCTAGCGGGCGCGGGGCGAAGCGGTGCGGCGCCGGCAGGAAGGAAATGGGCGGGGAGGGCCTTCGTGCG
TCGCCGCGCCGCCGTCCCCTTCTCCCTCTCCAGCCTCGGGGCTGTCCGCGGGGGGACGGCTGCCTTCGGG
GGGGACGGGGCAGGGCGGGGTTCGGCTTCTGGCGTGTGACCGGCGGCTCTAGAGCCTCTGCTAACCATGT
TCATGCCTTCTTCTTTTTCCTACAGCTCCTGGGCAACGTGCTGGTTATTGTGCTGTCTCATCATTTTGGC
AAAGAATTACCCGCCGCCACCATGGCTCCCAAGAAGAAGAGGAAGGTGATGAGTCAATTTGATATATTAT
GTAAAACACCACCTAAGGTCCTGGTTCGTCAGTTTGTGGAAAGGTTTGAAAGACCTTCAGGGGAAAAAAT
AGCATCATGTGCTGCTGAACTAACCTATTTATGTTGGATGATTACTCATAACGGAACAGCAATCAAGAGA
GCCACATTCATGAGCTATAATACTATCATAAGCAATTCGCTGAGTTTCGATATTGTCAACAAATCACTCC
AGTTTAAATACAAGACGCAAAAAGCAACAATTCTGGAAGCCTCATTAAAGAAATTAATTCCTGCTTGGGA
ATTTACAATTATTCCTTACAATGGACAAAAACATCAATCTGATATCACTGATATTGTAAGTAGTTTGCAA
TTACAGTTCGAATCATCGGAAGAAGCAGATAAGGGAAATAGCCACAGTAAAAAAATGCTTAAAGCACTTC
TAAGTGAGGGTGAAAGCATCTGGGAGATCACTGAGAAAATACTAAATTCGTTTGAGTATACCTCGAGATT
TACAAAAACAAAAACTTTATACCAATTCCTCTTCCTAGCTACTTTCATCAATTGTGGAAGATTCAGCGAT
ATTAAGAACGTTGATCCGAAATCATTTAAATTAGTCCAAAATAAGTATCTGGGAGTAATAATCCAGTGTT
TAGTGACAGAGACAAAGACAAGCGTTAGTAGGCACATATACTTCTTTAGCGCAAGGGGTAGGATCGATCC
ACTTGTATATTTGGATGAATTTTTGAGGAATTCTGAACCAGTCCTAAAACGAGTAAATAGGACCGGCAAT
TCTTCAAGCAACAAACAGGAATACCAATTATTAAAAGATAACTTAGTCAGATCGTACAACAAGGCTTTGA
AGAAAAATGCGCCTTATCCAATCTTTGCTATAAAGAATGGCCCAAAATCTCACATTGGAAGACATTTGAT
GACCTCATTTCTGTCAATGAAGGGCCTAACGGAGTTGACTAATGTTGTGGGAAATTGGAGCGATAAGCGT
GCTTCTGCCGTGGCCAGGACAACGTATACTCATCAGATAACAGCAATACCTGATCACTACTTCGCACTAG
TTTCTCGGTACTATGCATATGATCCAATATCAAAGGAAATGATAGCATTGAAGGATGAGACTAATCCAAT
TGAGGAGTGGCAGCATATAGAACAGCTAAAGGGTAGTGCTGAAGGAAGCATACGATACCCCGCATGGAAT
GGGATAATATCACAGGAGGTACTAGACTACCTTTCATCCTACATAAATAGACGCATATAATGATCTAGAG
TCGAGTTAATTAAGAATTCCGCCCCCCCCCCCTCTCCCTCCCCCCCCCCTAACGTTACTGGCCGAAGCCG
CTTGGAATAAGGCCGGTGTGCGTTTGTCTATATGTTATTTTCCACCATATTGCCGTCTTTTGGCAATGTG
AGGGCCCGGAAACCTGGCCCTGTCTTCTTGACGAGCATTCCTAGGGGTCTTTCCCCTCTCGCCAAAGGAA
TGCAAGGTCTGTTGAATGTCGTGAAGGAAGCAGTTCCTCTGGAAGCTTCTTGAAGACAAACAACGTCTGT
AGCGACCCTTTGCAGGCAGCGGAACCCCCCACCTGGCGACAGGTGCCTCTGCGGCCAAAAGCCACGTGTA
TAAGATACACCTGCAAAGGCGGCACAACCCCAGTGCCACGTTGTGAGTTGGATAGTTGTGGAAAGAGTCA
AATGGCTCTCCTCAAGCGTATTCAACAAGGGGCTGAAGGATGCCCAGAAGGTACCCCATTGTATGGGATC
TGATCTGGGGCCTCGGTGCACATGCTTTACATGTGTTTAGTCGAGGTTAAAAAAACGTCTAGGCCCCCCG
AACCACGGGGACGTGGTTTTCCTTTGAAAAACACGATGATAATATGGCCACAACCATGACCGAGTACAAG
CCCACGGTGCGCCTCGCCACCCGCGACGACGTCCCCAGGGCCGTACGCACCCTCGCCGCCGCGTTCGCCG
ACTACCCCGCCACGCGCCACACCGTCGATCCGGACCGCCACATCGAGCGGGTCACCGAGCTGCAAGAACT
CTTCCTCACGCGCGTCGGGCTCGACATCGGCAAGGTGTGGGTCGCGGACGACGGCGCCGCGGTGGCGGTC
TGGACCACGCCGGAGAGCGTCGAAGCGGGGGCGGTGTTCGCCGAGATCGGCCCGCGCATGGCCGAGTTGA
GCGGTTCCCGGCTGGCCGCGCAGCAACAGATGGAAGGCCTCCTGGCGCCGCACCGGCCCAAGGAGCCCGC
GTGGTTCCTGGCCACCGTCGGCGTCTCGCCCGACCACCAGGGCAAGGGTCTGGGCAGCGCCGTCGTGCTC
CCCGGAGTGGAGGCGGCCGAGCGCGCCGGGGTGCCCGCCTTCCTGGAGACCTCCGCGCCCCGCAACCTCC
CCTTCTACGAGCGGCTCGGCTTCACCGTCACCGCCGACGTCGAGGTGCCCGAAGGACCGCGCACCTGGTG
CATGACCCGCAAGCCCGGTGCCTGACGCCCGCCCCACGACCCGCAGCGCCCGACCGAAAGGAGCGCACGA
CCCCATGCATCGATGATCTAGAGCTCGCTGATCAGCCTCGACTGTGCCTTCTAGTTGCCAGCCATCTGTT
GTTTGCCCCTCCCCCGTGCCTTCCTTGACCCTGGAAGGTGCCACTCCCACTGTCCTTTCCTAATAAAATG
AGGAAATTGCATCGCATTGTCTGAGTAGGTGTCATTCTATTCTGGGGGGTGGGGTGGGGCAGGACAGCAA
GGGGGAGGATTGGGAAGACAATAGCAGGCATGCTGGGGATGCGGTGGGCTCTATGGCTTCTGAGGCGGAA
AGAACCTGCAGCCCAAGCTTGGCGTAATCATGGTCATAGCTGTTTCCTGTGTGAAATTGTTATCCGCTCA
CAATTCCACACAACATACGAGCCGGAAGCATAAAGTGTAAAGCCTGGGGTGCCTAATGAGTGAGCTAACT
CACATTAATTGCGTTGCGCTCACTGCCCGCTTTCCAGTCGGGAAACCTGTCGTGCCAGCGGATCCGCATC
TCAATTAGTCAGCAACCATAGTCCCGCCCCTAACTCCGCCCATCCCGCCCCTAACTCCGCCCAGTTCCGC
CCATTCTCCGCCCCATGGCTGACTAATTTTTTTTATTTATGCAGAGGCCGAGGCCGCCTCGGCCTCTGAG
CTATTCCAGAAGTAGTGAGGAGGCTTTTTTGGAGGCCTAGGCTTTTGCAAAAAGCTAACTTGTTTATTGC
AGCTTATAATGGTTACAAATAAAGCAATAGCATCACAAATTTCACAAATAAAGCATTTTTTTCACTGCAT
TCTAGTTGTGGTTTGTCCAAACTCATCAATGTATCTTATCATGTCTGGATCCGCTGCATTAATGAATCGG
CCAACGCGCGGGGAGAGGCGGTTTGCGTATTGGGCGCTCTTCCGCTTCCTCGCTCACTGACTCGCTGCGC
TCGGTCGTTCGGCTGCGGCGAGCGGTATCAGCTCACTCAAAGGCGGTAATACGGTTATCCACAGAATCAG
GGGATAACGCAGGAAAGAACATGTGAGCAAAAGGCCAGCAAAAGGCCAGGAACCGTAAAAAGGCCGCGTT
GCTGGCGTTTTTCCATAGGCTCCGCCCCCCTGACGAGCATCACAAAAATCGACGCTCAAGTCAGAGGTGG
CGAAACCCGACAGGACTATAAAGATACCAGGCGTTTCCCCCTGGAAGCTCCCTCGTGCGCTCTCCTGTTC
CGACCCTGCCGCTTACCGGATACCTGTCCGCCTTTCTCCCTTCGGGAAGCGTGGCGCTTTCTCATAGCTC
ACGCTGTAGGTATCTCAGTTCGGTGTAGGTCGTTCGCTCCAAGCTGGGCTGTGTGCACGAACCCCCCGTT
CAGCCCGACCGCTGCGCCTTATCCGGTAACTATCGTCTTGAGTCCAACCCGGTAAGACACGACTTATCGC
CACTGGCAGCAGCCACTGGTAACAGGATTAGCAGAGCGAGGTATGTAGGCGGTGCTACAGAGTTCTTGAA
GTGGTGGCCTAACTACGGCTACACTAGAAGAACAGTATTTGGTATCTGCGCTCTGCTGAAGCCAGTTACC
TTCGGAAAAAGAGTTGGTAGCTCTTGATCCGGCAAACAAACCACCGCTGGTAGCGGTGGTTTTTTTGTTT
GCAAGCAGCAGATTACGCGCAGAAAAAAAGGATCTCAAGAAGATCCTTTGATCTTTTCTACGGGGTCTGA
CGCTCAGTGGAACGAAAACTCACGTTAAGGGATTTTGGTCATGAGATTATCAAAAAGGATCTTCACCTAG
ATCCTTTTAAATTAAAAATGAAGTTTTAAATCAATCTAAAGTATATATGAGTAAACTTGGTCTGACAGTT
ACCAATGCTTAATCAGTGAGGCACCTATCTCAGCGATCTGTCTATTTCGTTCATCCATAGTTGCCTGACT
CCCCGTCGTGTAGATAACTACGATACGGGAGGGCTTACCATCTGGCCCCAGTGCTGCAATGATACCGCGA
GACCCACGCTCACCGGCTCCAGATTTATCAGCAATAAACCAGCCAGCCGGAAGGGCCGAGCGCAGAAGTG
GTCCTGCAACTTTATCCGCCTCCATCCAGTCTATTAATTGTTGCCGGGAAGCTAGAGTAAGTAGTTCGCC
AGTTAATAGTTTGCGCAACGTTGTTGCCATTGCTACAGGCATCGTGGTGTCACGCTCGTCGTTTGGTATG
GCTTCATTCAGCTCCGGTTCCCAACGATCAAGGCGAGTTACATGATCCCCCATGTTGTGCAAAAAAGCGG
TTAGCTCCTTCGGTCCTCCGATCGTTGTCAGAAGTAAGTTGGCCGCAGTGTTATCACTCATGGTTATGGC
AGCACTGCATAATTCTCTTACTGTCATGCCATCCGTAAGATGCTTTTCTGTGACTGGTGAGTACTCAACC
AAGTCATTCTGAGAATAGTGTATGCGGCGACCGAGTTGCTCTTGCCCGGCGTCAATACGGGATAATACCG
CGCCACATAGCAGAACTTTAAAAGTGCTCATCATTGGAAAACGTTCTTCGGGGCGAAAACTCTCAAGGAT
CTTACCGCTGTTGAGATCCAGTTCGATGTAACCCACTCGTGCACCCAACTGATCTTCAGCATCTTTTACT
TTCACCAGCGTTTCTGGGTGAGCAAAAACAGGAAGGCAAAATGCCGCAAAAAAGGGAATAAGGGCGACAC
GGAAATGTTGAATACTCATACTCTTCCTTTTTCAATGACCGCTTTGGAAAAACAAAGACTGTATTTCCTG
GAAATTAATGTTTATTCAATAAACTGTG
