>Addgene plasmid #20733 | pCAGGS-flpE-puro | addgene partial sequence | sequence record 70505 | FLP-rec 5'-TTCGGCTTCTGGCGTGTGAC-3'
TGCCTTCTTCTTTTTCCTACAGCTCCTGGGCAACGTGCTGGTTATTGTGCTGTCTCATCATTTTGGCAAA
GAATTACCCGCCGCCACCATGGCTCCCAAGAAGAAGAGGAAGGTGATGAGTCAATTTGATATATTATGTA
AAACACCACCTAAGGTCCTGGTTCGTCAGTTTGTGGAAAGGTTTGAAAGACCTTCAGGGGAAAAAATAGC
ATCATGTGCTGCTGAACTAACCTATTTATGTTGGATGATTACTCATAACGGAACAGCAATCAAGAGAGCC
ACATTCATGAGCTATAATACTATCATAAGCAATTCGCTGAGTTTCGATATTGTCAACAAATCACTCCAGT
TTAAATACAAGACGCAAAAAGCAACAATTCTGGAAGCCTCATTAAAGAAATTAATTCCTGCTTGGGAATT
TACAATTATTCCTTACAATGGACAAAAACATCAATCTGATATCACTGATATTGTAAGTAGTTTGCAATTA
CAGTTCGAATCATCGGAAGAAGCAGATAAGGGAAATAGCCACAGTAAAAAAATGCTTAAAGCACTTCTAA
GTGAGGGTGAAAGCATCTGGGAGATCACTGAGAAAATACTAAATTCGTTTGAGTATACCTCGAGATTTAC
AAAAACAAAAACTTTATACCAATTCCTCTTCCTAGCTACTTTCATCAATTGTGGAAGATTCAGCGATATT
AAGAACGTTGATCCGAAATCATTTAAATTAGTCCAAAATAAGTATCTGGGAGTAATAATCCAGTGTTTAG
TGACAGAGACAAAGACAAGCGTTAGTAGGCACATATACTTCTTTAGCGCAAGGGGTAGGATCGATCCACT
TGTATATTTGGATGAATTTTTGAGGAATTCTGAACCAGTCCTAAAACGAGTAAATAGGACCGGCAATTCT
TCAAGCAACAAACAGGAATACCAATTATTAAAAGATAACTTAGTCAGATCGTACACA
