>Addgene plasmid #20733 | pCAGGS-flpE-puro | addgene partial sequence | sequence record 70506 | M13 Reverse
GCCCACCGCATCCCCAGCATGCCTGCTATTGTCTTCCCAATCCTCCCCCTTGCTGTCCTGCCCCACCCCA
CCCCCCAGAATAGAATGACACCTACTCAGACAATGCGATGCAATTTCCTCATTTTATTAGGAAAGGACAG
TGGGAGTGGCACCTTCCAGGGTCAAGGAAGGCACGGGGGAGGGGCAAACAACAGATGGCTGGCAACTAGA
AGGCACAGTCGAGGCTGATCAGCGAGCTCTAGATCATCGATGCATGGGGTCGTGCGCTCCTTTCGGTCGG
GCGCTGCGGGTCGTGGGGCGGGCGTCAGGCACCGGGCTTGCGGGTCATGCACCAGGTGCGCGGTCCTTCG
GGCACCTCGACGTCGGCGGTGACGGTGAAGCCGAGCCGCTCGTAGAAGGGGAGGTTGCGGGGCGCGGAGG
TCTCCAGGAAGGCGGGCACCCCGGCGCGCTCGGCCGCCTCCACTCCGGGGAGCACGACGGCGCTGCCCAG
ACCCTTGCCCTGGTGGTCGGGCGAGACGCCGACGGTGGCCAGGAACCACGCGGGCTCCTTGGGCCGGTGC
GGCGCCAGGAGGCCTTCCATCTGTTGCTGCGCGGCCAGCCGGGAACCGCTCAACTCGGCCATGCGCGGGC
CGATCTCGGCGAACACCGCCCCCGCTTCGACGCTCTCCGGCGTGGTCCAGACCGCCACCGCGGCGCCGTC
GTCCGCGACCCACACCTTGCCGATGTCGAGCCCGACGCGCGTGAG
